>Addgene plasmid #84118 | pFGC5941-PacI-ath-STTM391 | addgene full sequence | sequence record 167252 | Addgene NGS Result
TGAGACTTTTCAACAAAGGGTAATTTCGGGAAACCTCCTCGGATTCCATTGCCCAGCTATCTGTCACTTC
ATCGAAAGGACAGTGGAAAAGGAAGGTGGCTCCTACAAATGCCATCATTGCGATAAAGGAAAGGCTATCA
TTCAAGATGCCTCTGCCGACAGTGGTCCCAAAGATGGACCCCCACCCACGAGGAGCATCGTGGAAAAAGA
AGACGTTCCAACCACGTCTTCAAAGCAAGTGGATTGATGTGACATCTCCACTGACATAAGGGATGACGCA
CAACCCCACTATCCTTCGCAAGACCCTTCCTCTATATAAGGAAGTTCATTTCATTTGGAGAGGACAGCCC
AAGCTTTGGCGCTATCTCTACTCCTGCGAAGTTGTTGTTGTTATGGTCTAATTTAAATATGGTCTAAAGA
AGAAGAATTGGCGCTATCTCTACTCCTGCGAAGAATTCGGTACGCTGAAATCACCAGTCTCTCTCTACAA
ATCTATCTCTCTCTATTTTCTCCATAAATAATGTGTGAGTAGTTTCCCGATAAGGGAAATTAGGGTTCTT
ATAGGGTTTCGCTCATGTGTTGAGCATATAAGAAACCCTTAGTATGTATTTGTATTTGTAAAATACTTCT
ATCAATAAAATTTCTAATTCCTAAAACCAAAATCCAGTACTAAAATCCAGATCTCCTAAAGTCCCTATAG
ATCTTTGTCGTGAATATAAACCGGACACGAGACGACTAGACCTGGAGCCCAGACGCCGTTCGAAGCTAGA
AGTACCGCTTAGGCAGGAGGCCGTTAGGGAAAAGATGCTAAGGCAGGGTTGGTTACGTTGACTCCCCCGT
AGGTTTGGTTTAAATATGATGAAGTGGACGGAAGGAAGGAGGAAGACAAGGAAGGATAAGGTTGCAGGCC
CTGTGCAAGGTAAGAAGATGGAAATTTGATAGAGGTACGCTACTATACTTATACTATACGCTAAGGGAAT
GATTGTATTTATACCCTATACCCCCTAATAACCCCTTATCAATTTAAGAAATAATCCGCATAAGCCCCCG
CTTAAAAATTGGTATCAGAGCCATGAATAGGTCTATGACCAAAACTCAAGAGGATAAAACCTCACCAAAA
TACGAAAGAGTCCTTAACTCTAAAGATAAAAGATCTTTCAAGATCAAAACTAGTTCCCTCACACCGGTGA
CGGGGATCGCATGCGACCTCTAGACCATCACATTGGAGCTTCAGCTGCCCGAGTTCTACAGTGTCACCTA
AATCGTATGTGTATGATACATAAGGTTATGTATTAATTGTAGCCGCGTTCTTACGTCGACGTACCAATTA
CGCCCCGCCCTGTCACTCATCGCAGTACTGTTGTAATTCATTAAGCATTCTGCCGACATGGGAGCCATCA
CAAACGGCATGATGAACCTGAATCGCCAGCGGCATCAGCACCTTGTCGCCTTGCGTATAATATTTGCCCA
TGGTGAAAACGGGGGCGAAGAAGTTGTCCATATTGGCCACGTTTAAATCAAAACTGGTGAAACTCACCCA
GGGATTGGCTGAGACGAAAAACATATTCTCAATAAACCCTTTAGGGAAATAGGCCAGGTTTTCACCGTAA
CACGCCACATCTTGCGAATATATGTGTAGAAACTGCCGGAAATCGTCGTGGTATTCACTCCAGAGCGATG
AAAACGTTTCAGTTTGCTCATGGAAAACGGTGTAACAAGGGTGAACACTATCCCATATTACCAGCTCACC
GTCTTTCATTGCCATACGGAACTCCGGATGAGCATTCATCAGGCGGGCAAGAATGTGAATAAAGGCCGGA
TAAAACTTGTGCTTATTTTTCTTTACGGTCTTTAAAAAGGCCGTAATATCCAGCTGAACGGTCTGGTTAT
AGGTACATTGAGCAACTGACTGAAATGCCTCAAAATGCTCTTTACGATGCCATTGGGATATATCAACGGT
GGTATATCCAGTGATTTCTTTCTCCATTTTAGCTTCCTTAGCTCCTGAAAATCTCGATAACTCATTAAAG
CTTATCGATGATAAGCTGTCAAACATGAGAATTTAGCCCGCCTAATGAGCGGGCTTTTTGTTGTGATCCG
CGTTGCTGGCGTTTTTCCATAGGCTCCGCCCCCCTGACGAGCATCACAAAAATCGACGCTCAAGTCAGAG
GTGGCGAAACCCGACAGGACTATAAAGATACCAGGCGTTTCCCCCCTGGAAGCTCCCTCGTGCGCTCTCC
TGTTCCGACCCTGCCGCTTACCGGATACCTGTCCGCCTTTCTTAATTAAGACCCGGGACTAGTCCCTAGA
GTCCTGCTTTAATGAGATATGCGAGACGCCTATGATCGCATGATATTTGCTTTCAATTCTGTTGTGCACG
TTGTAAAAAACCTGAGCATGTGTAGCTCAGATCCTTACCGCCGGTTTCGGTTCATTCTAATGAATATATC
ACCCGTTACTATCGTATTTTTATGAATAATATTCTCCGTTCAATTTACTGATTGTACCCTACTACTTATA
TGTACAATATTAAAATGAAAACAATATATTGTGCTGAATAGGTTTATAGCGACATCTATGATAGAGCGCC
ACAATAACAAACAATTGCGTTTTATTATTACAAATCCAATTTTAAAAAAAGCGGCAGAACCGGTCAAACC
TAAAAGACTGATTACATAAATCTTATTCAAATTTCAAAAGTGCCCCAGGGGCTAGTATCTACGACACACC
GAGCGGCGAACTAATAACGCTCACTGAAGGGAACTCCGGTTCCCCGCCGGCGCGCATGGGTGAGATTCCT
TGAAGTTGAGTATTGGCCGTCCGCTCTACCGAAAGTTACGGGCACCATTCAACCCGGTCCAGCACGGCGG
CCGGGTAACCGACTTGCTGCCCCGAGAATTATGCAGCATTTTTTTGGTGTATGTGGGCCCCAAATGAAGT
GCAGGTCAAACCTTGACAGTGACGACAAATCGTTGGGCGGGTCCAGGGCGAATTTTGCGACAACATGTCG
AGGCTCAGCAGGACCTGCAGGCATGCAAGCTTGGCACTGGCCGTCGTTTTACAACGTCGTGACTGGGAAA
ACCCTGGCGTTACCCAACTTAATCGCCTTGCAGCACATCCCCCTTTCGCCAGCTGGCGTAATAGCGAAGA
GGCCCGCACCGATCGCCCTTCCCAACAGTTGCGCAGCCTGAATGGCGAATGCTAGAGCAGCTTGAGCTTG
GATCAGATTGTCGTTTCCCGCCTTCAGTTTAAACTATCAGTGTTTGACAGGATATATTGGCGGGTAAACC
TAAGAGAAAAGAGCGTTTATTAGAATAATCGGATATTTAAAAGGGCGTGAAAAGGTTTATCCGTTCGTCC
ATTTGTATGTGCATGCCAACCACAGGGTTCCCCTCGGGATCAAAGTACTTTGATCCAACCCCTCCGCTGC
TATAGTGCAGTCGGCTTCTGACGTTCAGTGCAGCCGTCTTCTGAAAACGACATGTCGCACAAGTCCTAAG
TTACGCGACAGGCTGCCGCCCTGCCCTTTTCCTGGCGTTTTCTTGTCGCGTGTTTTAGTCGCATAAAGTA
GAATACTTGCGACTAGAACCGGAGACATTACGCCATGAACAAGAGCGCCGCCGCTGGCCTGCTGGGCTAT
GCCCGCGTCAGCACCGACGACCAGGACTTGACCAACCAACGGGCCGAACTGCACGCGGCCGGCTGCACCA
AGCTGTTTTCCGAGAAGATCACCGGCACCAGGCGCGACCGCCCGGAGCTGGCCAGGATGCTTGACCACCT
ACGCCCTGGCGACGTTGTGACAGTGACCAGGCTAGACCGCCTGGCCCGCAGCACCCGCGACCTACTGGAC
ATTGCCGAGCGCATCCAGGAGGCCGGCGCGGGCCTGCGTAGCCTGGCAGAGCCGTGGGCCGACACCACCA
CGCCGGCCGGCCGCATGGTGTTGACCGTGTTCGCCGGCATTGCCGAGTTCGAGCGTTCCCTAATCATCGA
CCGCACCCGGAGCGGGCGCGAGGCCGCCAAGGCCCGAGGCGTGAAGTTTGGCCCCCGCCCTACCCTCACC
CCGGCACAGATCGCGCACGCCCGCGAGCTGATCGACCAGGAAGGCCGCACCGTGAAAGAGGCGGCTGCAC
TGCTTGGCGTGCATCGCTCGACCCTGTACCGCGCACTTGAGCGCAGCGAGGAAGTGACGCCCACCGAGGC
CAGGCGGCGCGGTGCCTTCCGTGAGGACGCATTGACCGAGGCCGACGCCCTGGCGGCCGCCGAGAATGAA
CGCCAAGAGGAACAAGCATGAAACCGCACCAGGACGGCCAGGACGAACCGTTTTTCATTACCGAAGAGAT
CGAGGCGGAGATGATCGCGGCCGGGTACGTGTTCGAGCCGCCCGCGCACGTCTCAACCGTGCGGCTGCAT
GAAATCCTGGCCGGTTTGTCTGATGCCAAGCTGGCGGCCTGGCCGGCCAGCTTGGCCGCTGAAGAAACCG
AGCGCCGCCGTCTAAAAAGGTGATGTGTATTTGAGTAAAACAGCTTGCGTCATGCGGTCGCTGCGTATAT
GATGCGATGAGTAAATAAACAAATACGCAAGGGGAACGCATGAAGGTTATCGCTGTACTTAACCAGAAAG
GCGGGTCAGGCAAGACGACCATCGCAACCCATCTAGCCCGCGCCCTGCAACTCGCCGGGGCCGATGTTCT
GTTAGTCGATTCCGATCCCCAGGGCAGTGCCCGCGATTGGGCGGCCGTGCGGGAAGATCAACCGCTAACC
GTTGTCGGCATCGACCGCCCGACGATTGACCGCGACGTGAAGGCCATCGGCCGGCGCGACTTCGTAGTGA
TCGACGGAGCGCCCCAGGCGGCGGACTTGGCTGTGTCCGCGATCAAGGCAGCCGACTTCGTGCTGATTCC
GGTGCAGCCAAGCCCTTACGACATATGGGCCACCGCCGACCTGGTGGAGCTGGTTAAGCAGCGCATTGAG
GTCACGGATGGAAGGCTACAAGCGGCCTTTGTCGTGTCGCGGGCGATCAAAGGCACGCGCATCGGCGGTG
AGGTTGCCGAGGCGCTGGCCGGGTACGAGCTGCCCATTCTTGAGTCCCGTATCACGCAGCGCGTGAGCTA
CCCAGGCACTGCCGCCGCCGGCACAACCGTTCTTGAATCAGAACCCGAGGGCGACGCTGCCCGCGAGGTC
CAGGCGCTGGCCGCTGAAATTAAATCAAAACTCATTTGAGTTAATGAGGTAAAGAGAAAATGAGCAAAAG
CACAAACACGCTAAGTGCCGGCCGTCCGAGCGCACGCAGCAGCAAGGCTGCAACGTTGGCCAGCCTGGCA
GACACGCCAGCCATGAAGCGGGTCAACTTTCAGTTGCCGGCGGAGGATCACACCAAGCTGAAGATGTACG
CGGTACGCCAAGGCAAGACCATTACCGAGCTGCTATCTGAATACATCGCGCAGCTACCAGAGTAAATGAG
CAAATGAATAAATGAGTAGATGAATTTTAGCGGCTAAAGGAGGCGGCATGGAAAATCAAGAACAACCAGG
CACCGACGCCGTGGAATGCCCCATGTGTGGAGGAACGGGCGGTTGGCCAGGCGTAAGCGGCTGGGTTGCC
TGCCGGCCCTGCAATGGCACTGGAACCCCCAAGCCCGAGGAATCGGCGTGAGCGGTCGCAAACCATCCGG
CCCGGTACAAATCGGCGCGGCGCTGGGTGATGACCTGGTGGAGAAGTTGAAGGCCGCGCAGGCCGCCCAG
CGGCAACGCATCGAGGCAGAAGCACGCCCCGGTGAATCGTGGCAAGCGGCCGCTGATCGAATCCGCAAAG
AATCCCGGCAACCGCCGGCAGCCGGTGCGCCGTCGATTAGGAAGCCGCCCAAGGGCGACGAGCAACCAGA
TTTTTTCGTTCCGATGCTCTATGACGTGGGCACCCGCGATAGTCGCAGCATCATGGACGTGGCCGTTTTC
CGTCTGTCGAAGCGTGACCGACGAGCTGGCGAGGTGATCCGCTACGAGCTTCCAGACGGGCACGTAGAGG
TTTCCGCAGGGCCGGCCGGCATGGCCAGTGTGTGGGATTACGACCTGGTACTGATGGCGGTTTCCCATCT
AACCGAATCCATGAACCGATACCGGGAAGGGAAGGGAGACAAGCCCGGCCGCGTGTTCCGTCCACACGTT
GCGGACGTACTCAAGTTCTGCCGGCGAGCCGATGGCGGAAAGCAGAAAGACGACCTGGTAGAAACCTGCA
TTCGGTTAAACACCACGCACGTTGCCATGCAGCGTACGAAGAAGGCCAAGAACGGCCGCCTGGTGACGGT
ATCCGAGGGTGAAGCCTTGATTAGCCGCTACAAGATCGTAAAGAGCGAAACCGGGCGGCCGGAGTACATC
GAGATCGAGCTAGCTGATTGGATGTACCGCGAGATCACAGAAGGCAAGAACCCGGACGTGCTGACGGTTC
ACCCCGATTACTTTTTGATCGATCCCGGCATCGGCCGTTTTCTCTACCGCCTGGCACGCCGCGCCGCAGG
CAAGGCAGAAGCCAGATGGTTGTTCAAGACGATCTACGAACGCAGTGGCAGCGCCGGAGAGTTCAAGAAG
TTCTGTTTCACCGTGCGCAAGCTGATCGGGTCAAATGACCTGCCGGAGTACGATTTGAAGGAGGAGGCGG
GGCAGGCTGGCCCGATCCTAGTCATGCGCTACCGCAACCTGATCGAGGGCGAAGCATCCGCCGGTTCCTA
ATGTACGGAGCAGATGCTAGGGCAAATTGCCCTAGCAGGGGAAAAAGGTCGAAAAGGTCTCTTTCCTGTG
GATAGCACGTACATTGGGAACCCAAAGCCGTACATTGGGAACCGGAACCCGTACATTGGGAACCCAAAGC
CGTACATTGGGAACCGGTCACACATGTAAGTGACTGATATAAAAGAGAAAAAAGGCGATTTTTCCGCCTA
AAACTCTTTAAAACTTATTAAAACTCTTAAAACCCGCCTGGCCTGTGCATAACTGTCTGGCCAGCGCACA
GCCGAAGAGCTGCAAAAAGCGCCTACCCTTCGGTCGCTGCGCTCCCTACGCCCCGCCGCTTCGCGTCGGC
CTATCGCGGCCGCTGGCCGCTCAAAAATGGCTGGCCTACGGCCAGGCAATCTACCAGGGCGCGGACAAGC
CGCGCCGTCGCCACTCGACCGCCGGCGCCCACATCAAGGCACCCTGCCTCGCGCGTTTCGGTGATGACGG
TGAAAACCTCTGACACATGCAGCTCCCGGAGACGGTCACAGCTTGTCTGTAAGCGGATGCCGGGAGCAGA
CAAGCCCGTCAGGGCGCGTCAGCGGGTGTTGGCGGGTGTCGGGGCGCAGCCATGACCCAGTCACGTAGCG
ATAGCGGAGTGTATACTGGCTTAACTATGCGGCATCAGAGCAGATTGTACTGAGAGTGCACCATATGCGG
TGTGAAATACCGCACAGATGCGTAAGGAGAAAATACCGCATCAGGCGCTCTTCCGCTTCCTCGCTCACTG
ACTCGCTGCGCTCGGTCGTTCGGCTGCGGCGAGCGGTATCAGCTCACTCAAAGGCGGTAATACGGTTATC
CACAGAATCAGGGGATAACGCAGGAAAGAACATGTGAGCAAAAGGCCAGCAAAAGGCCAGGAACCGTAAA
AAGGCCGCGTTGCTGGCGTTTTTCCATAGGCTCCGCCCCCCTGACGAGCATCACAAAAATCGACGCTCAA
GTCAGAGGTGGCGAAACCCGACAGGACTATAAAGATACCAGGCGTTTCCCCCTGGAAGCTCCCTCGTGCG
CTCTCCTGTTCCGACCCTGCCGCTTACCGGATACCTGTCCGCCTTTCTCCCTTCGGGAAGCGTGGCGCTT
TCTCATAGCTCACGCTGTAGGTATCTCAGTTCGGTGTAGGTCGTTCGCTCCAAGCTGGGCTGTGTGCACG
AACCCCCCGTTCAGCCCGACCGCTGCGCCTTATCCGGTAACTATCGTCTTGAGTCCAACCCGGTAAGACA
CGACTTATCGCCACTGGCAGCAGCCACTGGTAACAGGATTAGCAGAGCGAGGTATGTAGGCGGTGCTACA
GAGTTCTTGAAGTGGTGGCCTAACTACGGCTACACTAGAAGGACAGTATTTGGTATCTGCGCTCTGCTGA
AGCCAGTTACCTTCGGAAAAAGAGTTGGTAGCTCTTGATCCGGCAAACAAACCACCGCTGGTAGCGGTGG
TTTTTTTGTTTGCAAGCAGCAGATTACGCGCAGAAAAAAAGGATCTCAAGAAGATCCTTTGATCTTTTCT
ACGGGGTCTGACGCTCAGTGGAACGAAAACTCACGTTAAGGGATTTTGGTCATGCATTCTAGGTACTAAA
ACAATTCATCCAGTAAAATATAATATTTTATTTTCTCCCAATCAGGCTTGATCCCCAGTAAGTCAAAAAA
TAGCTCGACATACTGTTCTTCCCCGATATCCTCCCTGATCGACCGGACGCAGAAGGCAATGTCATACCAC
TTGTCCGCCCTGCCGCTTCTCCCAAGATCAATAAAGCCACTTACTTTGCCATCTTTCACAAAGATGTTGC
TGTCTCCCAGGTCGCCGTGGGAAAAGACAAGTTCCTCTTCGGGCTTTTCCGTCTTTAAAAAATCATACAG
CTCGCGCGGATCTTTAAATGGAGTGTCTTCTTCCCAGTTTTCGCAATCCACATCGGCCAGATCGTTATTC
AGTAAGTAATCCAATTCGGCTAAGCGGCTGTCTAAGCTATTCGTATAGGGACAATCCGATATGTCGATGG
AGTGAAAGAGCCTGATGCACTCCGCATACAGCTCGATAATCTTTTCAGGGCTTTGTTCATCTTCATACTC
TTCCGAGCAAAGGACGCCATCGGCCTCACTCATGAGCAGATTGCTCCAGCCATCATGCCGTTCAAAGTGC
AGGACCTTTGGAACAGGCAGCTTTCCTTCCAGCCATAGCATCATGTCCTTTTCCCGTTCCACATCATAGG
TGGTCCCTTTATACCGGCTGTCCGTCATTTTTAAATATAGGTTTTCATTTTCTCCCACCAGCTTATATAC
CTTAGCAGGAGACATTCCTTCCGTATCTTTTACGCAGCGGTATTTTTCGATCAGTTTTTTCAATTCCGGT
GATATTCTCATTTTAGCCATTTATTATTTCCTTCCTCTTTTCTACAGTATTTAAAGATACCCCAAGAAGC
TAATTATAACAAGACGAACTCCAATTCACTGTTCCTTGCATTCTAAAACCTTAAATACCAGAAAACAGCT
TTTTCAAAGTTGTTTTCAAAGTTGGCGTATAACATAGTATCGACGGAGCCGATTTTGAAACCGCGGTGAT
CACAGGCAGCAACGCTCTGTCATCGTTACAATCAACATGCTACCCTCCGCGAGATCATCCGTGTTTCAAA
CCCGGCAGCTTAGTTGCCGTTCTTCCGAATAGCATCGGTAACATGAGCAAAGTCTGCCGCCTTACAACGG
CTCTCCCGCTGACGCCGTCCCGGACTGATGGGCTGCCTGTATCGAGTGGTGATTTTGTGCCGAGCTGCCG
GTCGGGGAGCTGTTGGCTGGCTGGTGGCAGGATATATTGTGGTGTAAACAAATTGACGCTTAGACAACTT
AATAACACATTGCGGACGTTTTTAATGTACTGAATTAACGCCGAATTAATTCGAGCTCGGATCTGATAAT
TTATTTGAAAATTCATAAGAAAAGCAAACGTTACATGAATTGATGAAACAATACAAAGACAGATAAAGCC
ACGCACATTTAGGATATTGGCCGAGATTACTGAATATTGAGTAAGATCACGGAATTTCTGACAGGAGCAT
GTCTTCAATTCAGCCCAAATGGCAGTTGAAATACTCAAACCGCCCCATATGCAGGAGCGGATCATTCATT
GTTTGTTTGGTTGCCTTTGCCAACATGGGAGTCCAAGATTCTGCAGTCAAATCTCGGTGACGGGCAGGAC
CGGACGGGGCGGTACCGGCAGGCTGAAGTCCAGCTGCCAGAAACCCACGTCATGCCAGTTCCCGTGCTTG
AAGCCGGCCGCCCGCAGCATGCCGCGGGGGGCATATCCGAGCGCCTCGTGCATGCGCACGCTCGGGTCGT
TGGGCAGCCCGATGACAGCGACCACGCTCTTGAAGCCCTGTGCCTCCAGGGACTTCAGCAGGTGGGTGTA
GAGCGTGGAGCCCAGTCCCGTCCGCTGGTGGCGGGGGGAGACGTACACGGTCGACTCGGCCGTCCAGTCG
TAGGCGTTGCGTGCCTTCCAGGGGCCCGCGTAGGCGATGCCGGCGACCTCGCCGTCCACCTCGGCGACGA
GCCAGGGATAGCGCTCCCGCAGACGGACGAGGTCGTCCGTCCACTCCTGCGGTTCCTGCGGCTCGGTACG
GAAGTTGACCGTGCTTGTCTCGATGTAGTGGTTGACGATGGTGCAGACCGCCGGCATGTCCGCCTCGGTG
GCACGGCGGATGTCGGCCGGGCGTCGTTCTGGGCTCATCGATTCGATTTGGTGTATCGAGATTGGTTATG
AAATTCAGATGCTAGTGTAATGTATTGGTAATTTGGGAAGATATAATAGGAAGCAAGGCTATTTATCCAT
TTCTGAAAAGGCGAAATGGCGTCACCGCGAGCGTCACGCGCATTCCGTTCTTGCTGTAAAGCGTTGTTTG
GTACACTTTTGACTAGCGAGGCTTGGCGTGTCAGCGTATCTATTCAAAAGTCGTTAATGGCTGCGGATCA
AGAAAAAGTTGGAATAGAAACAGAATACCCGCGAAATTCAGGCCCGGTTGCCATGTCCTACACGCCGAAA
TAAACGACCAAATTAGTAGAAAAATAAAAACTGACTCGGATACTTACGTCACGTCTTGCGCACTGATTTG
AAAAATCTCAGAATTCATGGATCCTAGGTGAGTCTAGAGAGTTAATTAAGTTTGCAAGCAGCAGATTACG
CGCAGAAAAAAAGGATCTCAAGGAGATCCTTTGGATCACAAAAAAAAAGCCCGCTCATTAGGCGGGTTAA
ATTCCCGGGTACTGCAGCCGATTCATTAATGCAGGTTAACCTGGCTTATCGAAATTAATACGACTCACTA
TAGGGAGACCGGCAGATCTGATCCCTACTCCAAAAATGTCAAAGATACAGTCTCAGAAGACCAAAGGGCT
AT
Features (pLannotate 1.2.2; 26 found; start..end, strand, type, name):
      1..346     +  promoter       CaMV 35S promoter: strong constitutive promoter from cauliflower mosaic virus
    298..344     +  promoter       minimal CaMV 35S promoter: minimal 35S promoter from cauliflower mosaic virus
    507..683     +  polyA_signal   CaMV poly(A) signal: cauliflower mosaic virus polyadenylation signal
   1328..1987    -  CDS            CmR: chloramphenicol acetyltransferase; cat; confers resistance to chloramphenicol
   1988..2024    -  promoter       cat promoter (fragment): promoter of the E. coli cat gene encoding chloramphenicol acetyltransferase
   2024..2052    -  promoter       tet promoter: E. coli promoter for tetracycline efflux protein gene
   2114..2282    -  rep_origin     ori (fragment): high-copy-number ColE1/pMB1/pBR322/pUC origin of replication
   2314..3021    +  terminator     OCS terminator: octopine synthase terminator
   3022..3042    +  misc_feature   MCS (fragment): pUC18/19 multiple cloning site
   3045..3199    +  CDS            lacZα (fragment): LacZα fragment of β-galactosidase; lacZ fragment
   3265..3289    +  misc_feature   RB T-DNA repeat: right border repeat from nopaline C58 T-DNA
   3629..4030    +  CDS            Y4CG_SINFN (fragment): Protein inferred from homology: Swiss-Prot protein existence level 3. From Sinorhizobium fredii (strain NBRC 101917 / NGR234).
   4590..5219    +  CDS            pVS1 StaA: stability protein from the Pseudomonas plasmid pVS1 (Heeb et al., 2000)
   5648..6721    +  CDS            pVS1 RepA: replication protein from the Pseudomonas plasmid pVS1 (Heeb et al., 2000)
   6787..6981    +  rep_origin     pVS1 oriV: origin of replication for the Pseudomonas plasmid pVS1 (Heeb et al., 2000)
   7184..7223    +  CDS            rop (fragment): Rop protein, which maintains plasmids at low copy number; rop
   7325..7465    +  misc_feature   bom: basis of mobility region from pBR322
   7651..8239    -  rep_origin     ori: high-copy-number ColE1/pMB1/pBR322/pUC origin of replication
   8326..9120    -  CDS            KanR: aminoglycoside phosphotransferase; aphA-3; confers resistance to kanamycin
   9545..9569    +  misc_feature   LB T-DNA repeat: left border repeat from nopaline C58 T-DNA
   9655..9907    -  terminator     MAS terminator: mannopine synthase terminator
   9920..10468   -  CDS            bar: PAT_STRHY - Experimental evidence at protein level: Swiss-Prot protein existence level 1. Inactivates phosphinothricin (PPT) by transfer of an acetyl group from acetyl CoA. Can also acetylate demethylphosphinothricin but not PTT or glutamate. This enzyme is an effector of phosphinothricin tripeptide (PTT or bialaphos) resistance. From Streptomyces hygroscopicus. Introduced by genetic manipulation and expressed in glufosinate-tolerant maize by Dekalb Genetics.
  10474..10854   -  promoter       MAS promoter: mannopine synthase promoter (Velten et al., 1984)
  10900..10941   -  rep_origin     ori (fragment): high-copy-number ColE1/pMB1/pBR322/pUC origin of replication
  11046..11064   +  promoter       T7 promoter: promoter for bacteriophage T7 RNA polymerase
  11085..11132   +  promoter       CaMV 35S promoter (enhanced) (fragment): cauliflower mosaic virus 35S promoter with a duplicated enhancer region
