[The description below was written by a language model from this plasmid's Addgene catalogue record and pLannotate feature annotations shown in this document.]
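Description:
pFGC5941-PacI-ath-STTM391 is a binary plant expression vector for Agrobacterium-mediated transformation of Arabidopsis thaliana, built to knock down miR391 with a short tandem target mimic (STTM). The pFGC5941-PacI backbone carries nopaline-type left and right T-DNA border repeats. Outside them lie the pVS1 replication and stability functions (oriV, RepA, StaA) for maintenance in Agrobacterium, a ColE1/pBR322-type origin with the bom mobilisation site for propagation in E. coli, and a kanamycin resistance gene. Within the T-DNA, a bar (phosphinothricin acetyltransferase) gene flanked by the mannopine synthase promoter and terminator lets transformed plants be selected with Basta (glufosinate).

The payload is a roughly 2.8 kb cassette inserted at a PacI site that is retained on both sides. According to the depositor it comprises a 2x35S promoter, the STTM, a 35S terminator and a chloramphenicol resistance gene. The annotation agrees with this: an enhanced CaMV 35S promoter spans the start point of the circular sequence and is followed by a short unannotated stretch that presumably holds the STTM, although the STTM itself is not called as a feature. Next come the CaMV polyadenylation signal and a reverse-oriented CmR gene with a bacterial promoter. The CmR marker allows dual chloramphenicol and kanamycin selection in bacteria, which helps recover clones that have taken up the cassette. Leftover OCS terminator, polylinker, lacZα and partial ori fragments are also annotated.

In general, an STTM transcript carries two non-cleavable miRNA-binding sites joined by a spacer. Constitutive expression sequesters the target miRNA and triggers its degradation, which here supports loss-of-function studies of miR391 in stably transformed plants.
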