Addgene plasmid #84118: pFGC5941-PacI-ath-STTM391
Purpose: target miRNA391 for destruction in Arabidopsis thaliana
Depositing lab: Guiliang Tang. Depositing organization: Michigan Technological University. Publication: Construction of short tandem target mimic (STTM) to block the functions of plant and animal microRNAs. Tang G, Yan J, Gu Y, Qiao M, Fan R, Mao Y, Tang X. Methods. 2012 Oct;58(2):118-25. doi: 10.1016/j.ymeth.2012.10.006. Epub 2012 Oct 23. PubMed 23098881.
Backbone
  Vector backbone: pFGC5941-PacI
  Backbone manufacturer: Guiliang Tang (Addgene plasmid # 44182)
  Backbone size w/o insert (bp): 8608
  Vector type: Plant Expression
  Selectable markers: Basta
Growth in bacteria
  Bacterial resistance: Chloramphenicol and Kanamycin, 25 & 50 μg/mL
  Growth temperature: 37°C
  Growth strain: DH5alpha
  Copy number: High Copy
Gene/Insert
  Gene/Insert name: STTM391
  Species: A. thaliana (mustard weed)
  Insert size (bp): 2846
  Promoter: 2x35S
  Cloning method: Restriction Enzyme; 5′ cloning site PacI (not destroyed); 3′ cloning site PacI (not destroyed)
  Sequencing primers: 5′ CACTATCCTTCGCAAGACCCTTCC; 3′ CAACACATGAGCGAAACCCTATAA
Terms and licenses: Academic/Nonprofit Terms; Industry Terms: Not Available to Industry
Depositor comments: The insert within this plasmid contains a 2x35S promoter, STTM, T35S and CmR.
How to cite: pFGC5941-PacI-ath-STTM391 was a gift from Guiliang Tang (Addgene plasmid # 84118 ; http://n2t.net/addgene:84118 ; RRID:Addgene_84118)
