>Addgene plasmid #84118 | pFGC5941-PacI-ath-STTM391 | depositor partial sequence | sequence record 160674 | STTM
TGGCGCTATCTCTACTCCTGCGAAGTTGTTGTTGTTATGGTCTAATTTAAATATGGTCTAAAGAAGAAGA
ATTGGCGCTATCTCTACTCCTGCGAA
